>Addgene plasmid #53029 | pHL1590 | addgene partial sequence | sequence record 84001 | csrA-rev 5'-agtaactggactgctgggat-3'
ACAGAAACTTCCTTCGGGGCATTTACGCCAATACGTACCTGGTTGCCCTTTACCCCTAAAACTGTCACGG
TGACCTCATCCCCAATCATGAGGGTCTCACCAACTCGACGAGTCAGAATCAGCATTTTCCTCCTTACCCG
GGAGTATCTCTATCACTGATAGGGATGTCAATCTCTATCACTGATAGGGACTCGAGGTGAAGACGAAAGG
GCCTCGTGATACGCCTATTTTTATAGGTTAATGTCATGATAATAATGGTTTCTTAGACGTCGGAATTGCC
AGCTGGGGCGCCCTCTGGTAAGGTTGGGAAGCCCTGCAAAGTAAACTGGATGGCTTTCTTGCCGCCAAGG
ATCTGATGGCGCAGGGGATCAAGATCTGATCAAGAGACAGGATGAGGATCGTTTCGCATGATTGAACAAG
GTGGATTGCACGCAGGTTCTCCGGCCGCTTGGGTGGAGAGGCTATTCGGCTATGACTGGGCACAACAGAC
AATCGGCTGCTCTGATGCCGCCGTGTTCCGGCTGTCAGCGCAGGGGCGCCCGGTTCTTTTTGTCAAGACC
GACCTGTCCGGTGCCCTGAATGAACTGCAGGACGAGGCAGCGCGGCTATCGTGGCTGGCCACGACGGGCG
TTCCTTGCGCAGCTGTGCTCGACGTTGTCACTGAAGCGGGAAGGGACTGGCTGCTATTGGGCGAAGTGCC
GGGGCAGGATCTCCTGTCATCTCACCTTGCTCCTGCCGAGAAAGTATCCATCATGGCTGATGCAATGCGG
CGGCTGCATACGCTTGATCCGGCTACCTGCCCATTCGACCACCAAGCGAAACATCGCA
