[The description below was written by a language model from this plasmid's Addgene catalogue record.]
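Description:
pHL1590 is a bacterial expression plasmid built for synthetic biology work, carrying the Escherichia coli csrA gene under the control of the PLtetO-1 promoter. The backbone is listed as unknown (made in the depositing laboratory), and neither the origin of replication nor the copy number is recorded, so the expression level that results from plasmid dosage cannot be inferred from the record. The plasmid is selected with kanamycin and is propagated in a standard E. coli cloning strain.

The payload is a simple single-gene cassette, summarised as PLtetO-1:RBS(st3):csrA. PLtetO-1 is a synthetic promoter derived from the phage lambda PL promoter with tet operator sites. It is tightly repressed in hosts that supply TetR and is induced in a graded manner by tetracycline analogues such as anhydrotetracycline, while in strains lacking TetR it behaves as a strong constitutive promoter. The record does not say whether a tetR gene is present on the plasmid. Although the catalogue lists RBS(st3) in the tag field, it is not a protein fusion. It is a defined ribosome binding site placed upstream of the csrA coding sequence to set translation initiation strength; its relative strength is not stated.

CsrA is the carbon storage regulator, a small RNA-binding protein that acts post-transcriptionally on target mRNAs, commonly by binding near the ribosome binding site to alter translation and stability, and is itself antagonised by the small RNAs CsrB and CsrC. A construct of this design would typically be used for tunable CsrA expression when studying or engineering post-transcriptional regulatory circuits, though the record gives no further detail on its intended application.
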