Addgene plasmid #53029: pHL1590
Purpose: PLtetO-1:RBS(st3):csrA
Depositing lab: Han Lim. Depositing organization: University of California, Berkeley.
Backbone
  Vector backbone: unknown
  Backbone manufacturer: Lim lab
  Vector type: Bacterial Expression, Synthetic Biology
Growth in bacteria
  Bacterial resistance: Kanamycin, 50 μg/mL
  Growth temperature: 37°C
  Growth strain: DH5alpha
  Copy number: Unknown
Gene/Insert
  Gene/Insert name: csrA
  Species: E.coli
  Promoter: pLtetO-1
  Tag / fusion protein: RBS(st3) (N terminal on insert)
  Cloning method: Unknown
  Sequencing primers: 5′ unknown
Terms and licenses: Academic/Nonprofit Terms; Industry Terms: Not Available to Industry
How to cite: pHL1590 was a gift from Han Lim (Addgene plasmid # 53029 ; http://n2t.net/addgene:53029 ; RRID:Addgene_53029)
